Addgene plasmid #204743: pCP
Purpose: (Empty Backbone) Cas9-2A-Puro expression vector
Depositing lab: Yuichiro Miyaoka. Depositing organization: Tokyo Metropolitan Institute of Medical Science. Publication: Fusion of histone variants to Cas9 suppresses non-homologous end joining. Kato-Inui T, Takahashi G, Ono T, Miyaoka Y. PLoS One. 2024 May 13;19(5):e0288578. doi: 10.1371/journal.pone.0288578. eCollection 2024. PubMed 38739603.
Backbone
  Vector backbone: pSpCas9(BB)-2A-Puro(PX459)V2.0(#62988)
  Vector type: Mammalian Expression
Growth in bacteria
  Bacterial resistance: Ampicillin, 100 μg/mL
  Growth temperature: 37°C
  Growth strain: DH5alpha
  Copy number: High Copy
Gene/Insert
  Gene/Insert name: None
Terms and licenses: Academic/Nonprofit Terms; Industry Terms: Not Available to Industry
How to cite: pCP was a gift from Yuichiro Miyaoka (Addgene plasmid # 204743 ; http://n2t.net/addgene:204743 ; RRID:Addgene_204743)
