[The description below was written by a language model from this plasmid's Addgene catalogue record and pLannotate feature annotations shown in this document.]
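Description:
pCP is a mammalian expression plasmid of about 8.7 kb, derived from pSpCas9(BB)-2A-Puro (PX459) V2.0 and catalogued as an empty backbone for Cas9-2A-Puro expression. It is propagated in E. coli as a high-copy plasmid through a ColE1/pUC-type origin and selected with ampicillin via the β-lactamase gene and its own promoter. An f1 phage origin is also present, along with small annotated fragments of bom and rop that appear to be backbone remnants.

The expression cassette is driven by a CMV enhancer, chicken β-actin promoter and hybrid CBA/MVM intron, a compact CAG-like arrangement that gives strong constitutive expression in many mammalian cell types. Downstream lies the full Streptococcus pyogenes Cas9 coding sequence, which the annotation software splits into contiguous N- and C-terminal portions. It is followed by a nucleoplasmin bipartite nuclear localization signal and then the puromycin N-acetyltransferase gene. The catalogue describes the link between Cas9 and PuroR as a 2A element, which fits the short unannotated gap between them. A 2A peptide lets both proteins be produced from one transcript, so puromycin can enrich for transfected, Cas9-expressing cells. A bGH polyadenylation signal terminates the transcript, and a single AAV2 ITR sits just after it, a carry-over from the parental vector rather than a functional packaging pair.

No U6 promoter or guide RNA scaffold appears in the feature table, although the parent vector is known for carrying one. The record does not state how guide RNA is meant to be supplied. The associated work concerns fusing histone variants to Cas9 to alter repair outcomes, which suggests pCP may serve as the unfused Cas9 control or parental backbone, though this is not stated explicitly.
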