Features (pLannotate 1.2.2; 16 found; start..end, strand, type, name):
     12..297     +  enhancer       CMV enhancer: human cytomegalovirus immediate early enhancer; contains an 18-bp deletion relative to the standard CMV enhancer
    299..576     +  promoter       chicken β-actin promoter: No description available
    577..804     +  intron         hybrid intron: hybrid between chicken β-actin (CBA) and minute virus of mice (MMV) introns (Gray et al., 2011)
    942..2543    +  CDS            Cas9(N): N-terminal portion of Streptococcus pyogenes Cas9 (Zetsche et al., 2015)
   2544..5042    +  CDS            Cas9(C): C-terminal portion of Streptococcus pyogenes Cas9 (Zetsche et al., 2015)
   5043..5090    +  CDS            nucleoplasmin NLS: bipartite nuclear localization signal from nucleoplasmin
   5160..5759    +  CDS            PuroR (fragment): puromycin N-acetyltransferase; pac from Streptomyces; confers resistance to puromycin
   5793..5904    +  polyA_signal   bGH poly(A) signal: bovine growth hormone polyadenylation signal
   6009..6149    +  repeat_region  AAV2 ITR: inverted terminal repeat of adeno-associated virus serotype 2 inverted
   6154..6205    -  misc_feature   bom (fragment): basis of mobility region from pBR322
   6224..6679    +  rep_origin     f1 ori (sequence partly withheld): f1 bacteriophage origin of replication; arrow indicates direction of (+) strand synthesis
   6680..6729    -  misc_feature   bom (fragment): basis of mobility region from pBR322
   6831..6866    -  CDS            rop (fragment): Rop protein, which maintains plasmids at low copy number; rop
   6961..7065    +  promoter       AmpR promoter: bla
   7066..7926    +  CDS            AmpR: β-lactamase; bla; confers resistance to ampicillin, carbenicillin, and related antibiotics
   8097..8685    +  rep_origin     ori: high-copy-number ColE1/pMB1/pBR322/pUC origin of replication
>Addgene plasmid #204743 | pCP | addgene full sequence | sequence record 407540 | Addgene NGS Result
CTAGAGGTACCCGTTACATAACTTACGGTAAATGGCCCGCCTGGCTGACCGCCCAACGACCCCCGCCCAT
TGACGTCAATAGTAACGCCAATAGGGACTTTCCATTGACGTCAATGGGTGGAGTATTTACGGTAAACTGC
CCACTTGGCAGTACATCAAGTGTATCATATGCCAAGTACGCCCCCTATTGACGTCAATGACGGTAAATGG
CCCGCCTGGCATTGTGCCCAGTACATGACCTTATGGGACTTTCCTACTTGGCAGTACATCTACGTATTAG
TCATCGCTATTACCATGGTCGAGGTGAGCCCCACGTTCTGCTTCACTCTCCCCATCTCCCCCCCCTCCCC
ACCCCCAATTTTGTATTTATTTATTTTTTAATTATTTTGTGCAGCGATGGGGGCGGGGGGGGGGGGGGGG
SGSGCGCCRGGGGGGGSGGGGGGGGGSGGGGGGSGGGGSGGGGCGAGGCGGAGAGGTGCGGCGGCAGCCA
ATCAGAGCGGCGCGCTCCGAAAGTTTCCTTTTATGGCGAGGCGGCGGCGGCGGCGGCCCTATAAAAAGCG
AAGCGCGCGGCGGGCGGGAGTCGCTGCGCGCTGCCTTCGCCCCGTGCCCCGCTCCGCCGCCGCCTCGCGC
CGCCCGCCCCGGCTCTGACTGACCGCGTTACTCCCACAGGTGAGCGGGCGGGACGGCCCTTCTCCTCCGG
GCTGTAATTAGCTGAGCAAGAGGTAAGGGTTTAAGGGATGGTTGGTTGGTGGGGTATTAATGTTTAATTA
CCTGGAGCACCTGCCTGAAATCACTTTTTTTCAGGTTGGACCGGTGCCACCATGGACTATAAGGACCACG
ACGGAGACTACAAGGATCATGATATTGATTACAAAGACGATGACGATAAGATGGCCCCAAAGAAGAAGCG
GAAGGTCGGTATCCACGGAGTCCCAGCAGCCGACAAGAAGTACAGCATCGGCCTGGACATCGGCACCAAC
TCTGTGGGCTGGGCCGTGATCACCGACGAGTACAAGGTGCCCAGCAAGAAATTCAAGGTGCTGGGCAACA
CCGACCGGCACAGCATCAAGAAGAACCTGATCGGAGCCCTGCTGTTCGACAGCGGCGAAACAGCCGAGGC
CACCCGGCTGAAGAGAACCGCCAGAAGAAGATACACCAGACGGAAGAACCGGATCTGCTATCTGCAAGAG
ATCTTCAGCAACGAGATGGCCAAGGTGGACGACAGCTTCTTCCACAGACTGGAAGAGTCCTTCCTGGTGG
AAGAGGATAAGAAGCACGAGCGGCACCCCATCTTCGGCAACATCGTGGACGAGGTGGCCTACCACGAGAA
GTACCCCACCATCTACCACCTGAGAAAGAAACTGGTGGACAGCACCGACAAGGCCGACCTGCGGCTGATC
TATCTGGCCCTGGCCCACATGATCAAGTTCCGGGGCCACTTCCTGATCGAGGGCGACCTGAACCCCGACA
ACAGCGACGTGGACAAGCTGTTCATCCAGCTGGTGCAGACCTACAACCAGCTGTTCGAGGAAAACCCCAT
CAACGCCAGCGGCGTGGACGCCAAGGCCATCCTGTCTGCCAGACTGAGCAAGAGCAGACGGCTGGAAAAT
CTGATCGCCCAGCTGCCCGGCGAGAAGAAGAATGGCCTGTTCGGAAACCTGATTGCCCTGAGCCTGGGCC
TGACCCCCAACTTCAAGAGCAACTTCGACCTGGCCGAGGATGCCAAACTGCAGCTGAGCAAGGACACCTA
CGACGACGACCTGGACAACCTGCTGGCCCAGATCGGCGACCAGTACGCCGACCTGTTTCTGGCCGCCAAG
AACCTGTCCGACGCCATCCTGCTGAGCGACATCCTGAGAGTGAACACCGAGATCACCAAGGCCCCCCTGA
GCGCCTCTATGATCAAGAGATACGACGAGCACCACCAGGACCTGACCCTGCTGAAAGCTCTCGTGCGGCA
GCAGCTGCCTGAGAAGTACAAAGAGATTTTCTTCGACCAGAGCAAGAACGGCTACGCCGGCTACATTGAC
GGCGGAGCCAGCCAGGAAGAGTTCTACAAGTTCATCAAGCCCATCCTGGAAAAGATGGACGGCACCGAGG
AACTGCTCGTGAAGCTGAACAGAGAGGACCTGCTGCGGAAGCAGCGGACCTTCGACAACGGCAGCATCCC
CCACCAGATCCACCTGGGAGAGCTGCACGCCATTCTGCGGCGGCAGGAAGATTTTTACCCATTCCTGAAG
GACAACCGGGAAAAGATCGAGAAGATCCTGACCTTCCGCATCCCCTACTACGTGGGCCCTCTGGCCAGGG
GAAACAGCAGATTCGCCTGGATGACCAGAAAGAGCGAGGAAACCATCACCCCCTGGAACTTCGAGGAAGT
GGTGGACAAGGGCGCTTCCGCCCAGAGCTTCATCGAGCGGATGACCAACTTCGATAAGAACCTGCCCAAC
GAGAAGGTGCTGCCCAAGCACAGCCTGCTGTACGAGTACTTCACCGTGTATAACGAGCTGACCAAAGTGA
AATACGTGACCGAGGGAATGAGAAAGCCCGCCTTCCTGAGCGGCGAGCAGAAAAAGGCCATCGTGGACCT
GCTGTTCAAGACCAACCGGAAAGTGACCGTGAAGCAGCTGAAAGAGGACTACTTCAAGAAAATCGAGTGC
TTCGACTCCGTGGAAATCTCCGGCGTGGAAGATCGGTTCAACGCCTCCCTGGGCACATACCACGATCTGC
TGAAAATTATCAAGGACAAGGACTTCCTGGACAATGAGGAAAACGAGGACATTCTGGAAGATATCGTGCT
GACCCTGACACTGTTTGAGGACAGAGAGATGATCGAGGAACGGCTGAAAACCTATGCCCACCTGTTCGAC
GACAAAGTGATGAAGCAGCTGAAGCGGCGGAGATACACCGGCTGGGGCAGGCTGAGCCGGAAGCTGATCA
ACGGCATCCGGGACAAGCAGTCCGGCAAGACAATCCTGGATTTCCTGAAGTCCGACGGCTTCGCCAACAG
AAACTTCATGCAGCTGATCCACGACGACAGCCTGACCTTTAAAGAGGACATCCAGAAAGCCCAGGTGTCC
GGCCAGGGCGATAGCCTGCACGAGCACATTGCCAATCTGGCCGGCAGCCCCGCCATTAAGAAGGGCATCC
TGCAGACAGTGAAGGTGGTGGACGAGCTCGTGAAAGTGATGGGCCGGCACAAGCCCGAGAACATCGTGAT
CGAAATGGCCAGAGAGAACCAGACCACCCAGAAGGGACAGAAGAACAGCCGCGAGAGAATGAAGCGGATC
GAAGAGGGCATCAAAGAGCTGGGCAGCCAGATCCTGAAAGAACACCCCGTGGAAAACACCCAGCTGCAGA
ACGAGAAGCTGTACCTGTACTACCTGCAGAATGGGCGGGATATGTACGTGGACCAGGAACTGGACATCAA
CCGGCTGTCCGACTACGATGTGGACCATATCGTGCCTCAGAGCTTTCTGAAGGACGACTCCATCGACAAC
AAGGTGCTGACCAGAAGCGACAAGAACCGGGGCAAGAGCGACAACGTGCCCTCCGAAGAGGTCGTGAAGA
AGATGAAGAACTACTGGCGGCAGCTGCTGAACGCCAAGCTGATTACCCAGAGAAAGTTCGACAATCTGAC
CAAGGCCGAGAGAGGCGGCCTGAGCGAACTGGATAAGGCCGGCTTCATCAAGAGACAGCTGGTGGAAACC
CGGCAGATCACAAAGCACGTGGCACAGATCCTGGACTCCCGGATGAACACTAAGTACGACGAGAATGACA
AGCTGATCCGGGAAGTGAAAGTGATCACCCTGAAGTCCAAGCTGGTGTCCGATTTCCGGAAGGATTTCCA
GTTTTACAAAGTGCGCGAGATCAACAACTACCACCACGCCCACGACGCCTACCTGAACGCCGTCGTGGGA
ACCGCCCTGATCAAAAAGTACCCTAAGCTGGAAAGCGAGTTCGTGTACGGCGACTACAAGGTGTACGACG
TGCGGAAGATGATCGCCAAGAGCGAGCAGGAAATCGGCAAGGCTACCGCCAAGTACTTCTTCTACAGCAA
CATCATGAACTTTTTCAAGACCGAGATTACCCTGGCCAACGGCGAGATCCGGAAGCGGCCTCTGATCGAG
ACAAACGGCGAAACCGGGGAGATCGTGTGGGATAAGGGCCGGGATTTTGCCACCGTGCGGAAAGTGCTGA
GCATGCCCCAAGTGAATATCGTGAAAAAGACCGAGGTGCAGACAGGCGGCTTCAGCAAAGAGTCTATCCT
GCCCAAGAGGAACAGCGATAAGCTGATCGCCAGAAAGAAGGACTGGGACCCTAAGAAGTACGGCGGCTTC
GACAGCCCCACCGTGGCCTATTCTGTGCTGGTGGTGGCCAAAGTGGAAAAGGGCAAGTCCAAGAAACTGA
AGAGTGTGAAAGAGCTGCTGGGGATCACCATCATGGAAAGAAGCAGCTTCGAGAAGAATCCCATCGACTT
TCTGGAAGCCAAGGGCTACAAAGAAGTGAAAAAGGACCTGATCATCAAGCTGCCTAAGTACTCCCTGTTC
GAGCTGGAAAACGGCCGGAAGAGAATGCTGGCCTCTGCCGGCGAACTGCAGAAGGGAAACGAACTGGCCC
TGCCCTCCAAATATGTGAACTTCCTGTACCTGGCCAGCCACTATGAGAAGCTGAAGGGCTCCCCCGAGGA
TAATGAGCAGAAACAGCTGTTTGTGGAACAGCACAAGCACTACCTGGACGAGATCATCGAGCAGATCAGC
GAGTTCTCCAAGAGAGTGATCCTGGCCGACGCTAATCTGGACAAAGTGCTGTCCGCCTACAACAAGCACC
GGGATAAGCCCATCAGAGAGCAGGCCGAGAATATCATCCACCTGTTTACCCTGACCAATCTGGGAGCCCC
TGCCGCCTTCAAGTACTTTGACACCACCATCGACCGGAAGAGGTACACCAGCACCAAAGAGGTGCTGGAC
GCCACCCTGATCCACCAGAGCATCACCGGCCTGTACGAGACACGGATCGACCTGTCTCAGCTGGGAGGCG
ACAAAAGGCCGGCGGCCACGAAAAAGGCCGGCCAGGCAAAAAAGAAAAAGGAATTCGGCAGTGGAGAGGG
CAGAGGAAGTCTGCTAACATGCGGTGACGTCGAGGAGAATCCTGGCCCAATGACCGAGTACAAGCCCACG
GTGCGCCTCGCCACCCGCGACGACGTCCCCAGGGCCGTACGCACCCTCGCCGCCGCGTTCGCCGACTACC
CCGCCACGCGCCACACCGTCGATCCGGACCGCCACATCGAGCGGGTCACCGAGCTGCAAGAACTCTTCCT
CACGCGCGTCGGGCTCGACATCGGCAAGGTGTGGGTCGCGGACGACGGCGCCGCGGTGGCGGTCTGGACC
ACGCCGGAGAGCGTCGAAGCGGGGGCGGTGTTCGCCGAGATCGGCCCGCGCATGGCCGAGTTGAGCGGTT
CCCGGCTGGCCGCGCAGCAACAGATGGAAGGCCTCCTGGCGCCGCACCGGCCCAAGGAGCCCGCGTGGTT
CCTGGCCACCGTCGGAGTCTCGCCCGACCACCAGGGCAAGGGTCTGGGCAGCGCCGTCGTGCTCCCCGGA
GTGGAGGCGGCCGAGCGCGCCGGGGTGCCCGCCTTCCTGGAGACCTCCGCGCCCCGCAACCTCCCCTTCT
ACGAGCGGCTCGGCTTCACCGTCACCGCCGACGTCGAGGTGCCCGAAGGACCGCGCACCTGGTGCATGAC
CCGCAAGCCCGGTGCCTGAGAATTCTAACTAGAGCTCGCTGATCAGCCTCGACTGTGCCTTCTAGTTGCC
AGCCATCTGTTGTTTGCCCCTCCCCCGTGCCTTCCTTGACCCTGGAAGGTGCCACTCCCACTGTCCTTTC
CTAATAAAATGAGGAAATTGCATCGCATTGTCTGAGTAGGTGTCATTCTATTCTGGGGGGTGGGGTGGGG
CAGGACAGCAAGGGGGAGGATTGGGAAGAGAATAGCAGGCATGCTGGGGAGCGGCCGCAGGAACCCCTAG
TGATGGAGTTGGCCACTCCCTCTCTGCGCGCTCGCTCGCTCACTGAGGCCGGGCGACCAAAGGTCGCCCG
ACGCCCGGGCTTTGCCCGGGCGGCCTCAGTGAGCGAGCGAGCGCGCAGCTGCCTGCAGGGGCGCCTGATG
CGGTATTTTCTCCTTACGCATCTGTGCGGTATTTCACACCGCATA
[95 nt withheld, positions 6206-6300]
T
[46 nt withheld, positions 6302-6347]
C
[141 nt withheld, positions 6349-6489]
CCTTTGACGTTGGAGTCCACGTTCTTT
[37 nt withheld, positions 6517-6553]
ACTCTATCTCGGGCTATTCTTTTGATTTATAAGGGATTTTGCCGATTTCGGTCTATTGGTTAAAAAATGA
GCTGATTTAACAAAAATTTAACGCGAATTTTAACAAAATATTAACGTTTACAATTTTATGGTGCACTCTC
AGTACAATCTGCTCTGATGCCGCATAGTTAAGCCAGCCCCGACACCCGCCAACACCCGCTGACGCGCCCT
GACGGGCTTGTCTGCTCCCGGCATCCGCTTACAGACAAGCTGTGACCGTCTCCGGGAGCTGCATGTGTCA
GAGGTTTTCACCGTCATCACCGAAACGCGCGAGACGAAAGGGCCTCGTGATACGCCTATTTTTATAGGTT
AATGTCATGATAATAATGGTTTCTTAGACGTCAGGTGGCACTTTTCGGGGAAATGTGCGCGGAACCCCTA
TTTGTTTATTTTTCTAAATACATTCAAATATGTATCCGCTCATGAGACAATAACCCTGATAAATGCTTCA
ATAATATTGAAAAAGGAAGAGTATGAGTATTCAACATTTCCGTGTCGCCCTTATTCCCTTTTTTGCGGCA
TTTTGCCTTCCTGTTTTTGCTCACCCAGAAACGCTGGTGAAAGTAAAAGATGCTGAAGATCAGTTGGGTG
CACGAGTGGGTTACATCGAACTGGATCTCAACAGCGGTAAGATCCTTGAGAGTTTTCGCCCCGAAGAACG
TTTTCCAATGATGAGCACTTTTAAAGTTCTGCTATGTGGCGCGGTATTATCCCGTATTGACGCCGGGCAA
GAGCAACTCGGTCGCCGCATACACTATTCTCAGAATGACTTGGTTGAGTACTCACCAGTCACAGAAAAGC
ATCTTACGGATGGCATGACAGTAAGAGAATTATGCAGTGCTGCCATAACCATGAGTGATAACACTGCGGC
CAACTTACTTCTGACAACGATCGGAGGACCGAAGGAGCTAACCGCTTTTTTGCACAACATGGGGGATCAT
GTAACTCGCCTTGATCGTTGGGAACCGGAGCTGAATGAAGCCATACCAAACGACGAGCGTGACACCACGA
TGCCTGTAGCAATGGCAACAACGTTGCGCAAACTATTAACTGGCGAACTACTTACTCTAGCTTCCCGGCA
ACAATTAATAGACTGGATGGAGGCGGATAAAGTTGCAGGACCACTTCTGCGCTCGGCCCTTCCGGCTGGC
TGGTTTATTGCTGATAAATCTGGAGCCGGTGAGCGTGGAAGCCGCGGTATCATTGCAGCACTGGGGCCAG
ATGGTAAGCCCTCCCGTATCGTAGTTATCTACACGACGGGGAGTCAGGCAACTATGGATGAACGAAATAG
ACAGATCGCTGAGATAGGTGCCTCACTGATTAAGCATTGGTAACTGTCAGACCAAGTTTACTCATATATA
CTTTAGATTGATTTAAAACTTCATTTTTAATTTAAAAGGATCTAGGTGAAGATCCTTTTTGATAATCTCA
TGACCAAAATCCCTTAACGTGAGTTTTCGTTCCACTGAGCGTCAGACCCCGTAGAAAAGATCAAAGGATC
TTCTTGAGATCCTTTTTTTCTGCGCGTAATCTGCTGCTTGCAAACAAAAAAACCACCGCTACCAGCGGTG
GTTTGTTTGCCGGATCAAGAGCTACCAACTCTTTTTCCGAAGGTAACTGGCTTCAGCAGAGCGCAGATAC
CAAATACTGTTCTTCTAGTGTAGCCGTAGTTAGGCCACCACTTCAAGAACTCTGTAGCACCGCCTACATA
CCTCGCTCTGCTAATCCTGTTACCAGTGGCTGCTGCCAGTGGCGATAAGTCGTGTCTTACCGGGTTGGAC
TCAAGACGATAGTTACCGGATAAGGCGCAGCGGTCGGGCTGAACGGGGGGTTCGTGCACACAGCCCAGCT
TGGAGCGAACGACCTACACCGAACTGAGATACCTACAGCGTGAGCTATGAGAAAGCGCCACGCTTCCCGA
AGGGAGAAAGGCGGACAGGTATCCGGTAAGCGGCAGGGTCGGAACAGGAGAGCGCACGAGGGAGCTTCCA
GGGGGAAACGCCTGGTATCTTTATAGTCCTGTCGGGTTTCGCCACCTCTGACTTGAGCGTCGATTTTTGT
GATGCTCGTCAGGGGGGCGGAGCCTATGGAAAAACGCCAGCAACGCGGCCTTTTTACGGTTCCTGGCCTT
TTGCTGGCCTTTTGCTCACATG
